>Addgene plasmid #82836 | pDONR223_KEAP1_p.G417R | addgene full sequence | sequence record 162997 | Addgene NGS Result
GGCAGTTCCCTACTCTCGCGTTAACGCTAGCATGGATGTTTTCCCAGTCACGACGTTGTAAAACGACGGC
CAGTCTTAAGCTCGGGCCCCAAATAATGATTTTATTTTGACTGATAGTGACCTGTTCGTTGCAACAAATT
GATGAGCAATGCTTTTTTATAATGCCAACTTTGTACAAAAGAGTTGGCATGCAGCCAGATCCCAGGCCTA
GCGGGGCTGGGGCCTGCTGCCGATTCCTGCCCCTGCAGTCACAGTGCCCTGAGGGGGCAGGGGACGCGGT
GATGTACGCCTCCACTGAGTGCAAGGCGGAGGTGACGCCCTCCCAGCATGGCAACCGCACCTTCAGCTAC
ACCCTGGAGGATCATACCAAGCAGGCCTTTGGCATCATGAACGAGCTGCGGCTCAGCCAGCAGCTGTGTG
ACGTCACACTGCAGGTCAAGTACCAGGATGCACCGGCCGCCCAGTTCATGGCCCACAAGGTGGTGCTGGC
CTCATCCAGCCCTGTCTTCAAGGCCATGTTCACCAACGGGCTGCGGGAGCAGGGCATGGAGGTGGTGTCC
ATTGAGGGTATCCACCCCAAGGTCATGGAGCGCCTCATTGAATTCGCCTACACGGCCTCCATCTCCATGG
GCGAGAAGTGTGTCCTCCACGTCATGAACGGTGCTGTCATGTACCAGATCGACAGCGTTGTCCGTGCCTG
CAGTGACTTCCTGGTGCAGCAGCTGGACCCCAGCAATGCCATCGGCATCGCCAACTTCGCTGAGCAGATT
GGCTGTGTGGAGTTGCACCAGCGTGCCCGGGAGTACATCTACATGCATTTTGGGGAGGTGGCCAAGCAAG
AGGAGTTCTTCAACCTGTCCCACTGCCAACTGGTGACCCTCATCAGCCGGGACGACCTGAACGTGCGCTG
CGAGTCCGAGGTCTTCCACGCCTGCATCAACTGGGTCAAGTACGACTGCGAACAGCGACGGTTCTACGTC
CAGGCGCTGCTGCGGGCCGTGCGCTGCCACTCGTTGACGCCGAACTTCCTGCAGATGCAGCTGCAGAAGT
GCGAGATCCTGCAGTCCGACTCCCGCTGCAAGGACTACCTGGTCAAGATCTTCGAGGAGCTCACCCTGCA
CAAGCCCACGCAGGTGATGCCCTGCCGGGCGCCCAAGGTGGGCCGCCTGATCTACACCGCGGGCGGCTAC
TTCCGACAGTCGCTCAGCTACCTGGAGGCTTACAACCCCAGTGACGGCACCTGGCTCCGGTTGGCGGACC
TGCAGGTGCCGCGGAGCGGCCTGGCCGGCTGCGTGGTGGGCGGGCTGTTGTACGCCGTGGGCGGCAGGAA
CAACTCGCCCGACGGCAACACCGACTCCAGCGCCCTGGACTGTTACAACCCCATGACCAATCAGTGGTCG
CCCTGCGCCCCCATGAGCGTGCCCCGTAACCGCATCAGGGTGGGGGTCATCGATGGCCACATCTATGCCG
TCGGCGGCTCCCACGGCTGCATCCACCACAACAGTGTGGAGAGGTATGAGCCAGAGCGGGATGAGTGGCA
CTTGGTGGCCCCAATGCTGACACGAAGGATCGGGGTGGGCGTGGCTGTCCTCAATCGTCTCCTTTATGCC
GTGGGGGGCTTTGACGGGACAAACCGCCTTAATTCAGCTGAGTGTTACTACCCAGAGAGGAACGAGTGGC
GAATGATCACAGCAATGAACACCATCCGAAGCGGGGCAGGCGTCTGCGTCCTGCACAACTGTATCTATGC
TGCTGGGGGCTATGATGGTCAGGACCAGCTGAACAGCGTGGAGCGCTACGATGTGGAAACAGAGACGTGG
ACTTTCGTAGCCCCCATGAAGCACCGGCGAAGTGCCCTGGGGATCACTGTCCACCAGGGGAGAATCTACG
TCCTTGGAGGCTATGATGGTCACACGTTCCTGGACAGTGTGGAGTGTTACGACCCAGATACAGACACCTG
GAGCGAGGTGACCCGAATGACATCGGGCCGGAGTGGGGTGGGCGTGGCTGTCACCATGGAGCCCTGCCGG
AAGCAGATTGACCAGCAGAACTGTACCAGTTGATTGCCAACTTTCTTGTACAAAGTTGTCATTATAAGAA
AGCATTGCTTATCAATTTGTTGCAACGAACAGGTCACTATCAGTCAAAATAAAATCATTATTTGCCATCC
AGCTGATATCCCCTATAGTGAGTCGTATTACATGGTCATAGCTGTTTCCTGGCAGCTCTGGCCCGTGTCT
CAAAATCTCTGATGTTACATTGCACAAGATAAAAATATATCATCATGCCTCCTCTAGACCAGCCAGGACA
GAAATGCCTCGACTTCGCTGCTACCCAAGGTTGCCGGGTGACGCACACCGTGGAAACGGATGAAGGCACG
AACCCAGTGGACATAAGCCTGTTCGGTTCGTAAGCTGTAATGCAAGTAGCGTATGCGCTCACGCAACTGG
TCCAGAACCTTGACCGAACGCAGCGGTGGTAACGGCGCAGTGGCGGTTTTCATGGCTTGTTATGACTGTT
TTTTTGGGGTACAGTCTATGCCTCGGGCATCCAAGCAGCAAGCGCGTTACGCCGTGGGTCGATGTTTGAT
GTTATGGAGCAGCAACGATGTTACGCAGCAGGGCAGTCGCCCTAAAACAAAGTTAAACATTATGAGGGAA
GCGGTGATCGCCGAAGTATCGACTCAACTATCAGAGGTAGTTGGCGTCATCGAGCGCCATCTCGAACCGA
CGTTGCTGGCCGTACATTTGTACGGCTCCGCAGTGGATGGCGGCCTGAAGCCACACAGTGATATTGATTT
GCTGGTTACGGTGACCGTAAGGCTTGATGAAACAACGCGGCGAGCTTTGATCAACGACCTTTTGGAAACT
TCGGCTTCCCCTGGAGAGAGCGAGATTCTCCGCGCTGTAGAAGTCACCATTGTTGTGCACGACGACATCA
TTCCGTGGCGTTATCCAGCTAAGCGCGAACTGCAATTTGGAGAATGGCAGCGCAATGACATTCTTGCAGG
TATCTTCGAGCCAGCCACGATCGACATTGATCTGGCTATCTTGCTGACAAAAGCAAGAGAACATAGCGTT
GCCTTGGTAGGTCCAGCGGCGGAGGAACTCTTTGATCCGGTTCCTGAACAGGATCTATTTGAGGCGCTAA
ATGAAACCTTAACGCTATGGAACTCGCCGCCCGACTGGGCTGGCGATGAGCGAAATGTAGTGCTTACGTT
GTCCCGCATTTGGTACAGCGCAGTAACCGGCAAAATCGCGCCGAAGGATGTCGCTGCCGACTGGGCAATG
GAGCGCCTGCCGGCCCAGTATCAGCCCGTCATACTTGAAGCTAGACAGGCTTATCTTGGACAAGAAGAAG
ATCGCTTGGCCTCGCGCGCAGATCAGTTGGAAGAATTTGTCCACTACGTGAAAGGCGAGATCACCAAGGT
AGTCGGCAAATAACCCTCGAGCCACCCATGACCAAAATCCCTTAACGTGAGTTACGCGTCGTTCCACTGA
GCGTCAGACCCCGTAGAAAAGATCAAAGGATCTTCTTGAGATCCTTTTTTTCTGCGCGTAATCTGCTGCT
TGCAAACAAAAAAACCACCGCTACCAGCGGTGGTTTGTTTGCCGGATCAAGAGCTACCAACTCTTTTTCC
GAAGGTAACTGGCTTCAGCAGAGCGCAGATACCAAATACTGTTCTTCTAGTGTAGCCGTAGTTAGGCCAC
CACTTCAAGAACTCTGTAGCACCGCCTACATACCTCGCTCTGCTAATCCTGTTACCAGTGGCTGCTGCCA
GTGGCGATAAGTCGTGTCTTACCGGGTTGGACTCAAGACGATAGTTACCGGATAAGGCGCAGCGGTCGGG
CTGAACGGGGGGTTCGTGCACACAGCCCAGCTTGGAGCGAACGACCTACACCGAACTGAGATACCTACAG
CGTGAGCTATGAGAAAGCGCCACGCTTCCCGAAGGGAGAAAGGCGGACAGGTATCCGGTAAGCGGCAGGG
TCGGAACAGGAGAGCGCACGAGGGAGCTTCCAGGGGGAAACGCCTGGTATCTTTATAGTCCTGTCGGGTT
TCGCCACCTCTGACTTGAGCGTCGATTTTTGTGATGCTCGTCAGGGGGGCGGAGCCTATGGAAAAACGCC
AGCAACGCGGCCTTTTTACGGTTCCTGGCCTTTTGCTGGCCTTTTGCTCACATGTTCTTTCCTGCGTTAT
CCCCTGATTCTGTGGATAACCGTATTACCGCCTTTGAGTGAGCTGATACCGCTCGCCGCAGCCGAACGAC
CGAGCGCAGCGAGTCAGTGAGCGAGGAAGCGGAAGAGCGCCCAATACGCAAACCGCCTCTCCCCGCGCGT
TGGCCGATTCATTAATGCAGCTGGCACGACAGGTTTCCCGACTGGAAAGCGGGCAGTGAGCGCAACGCAA
TTAATACGCGTACCGCTAGCCAGGAAGAGTTTGTAGAAACGCAAAAAGGCCATCCGTCAGGATGGCCTTC
TGCTTAGTTTGATGCCTGGCAGTTTATGGCGGGCGTCCTGCCCGCCACCCTCCGGGCCGTTGCTTCACAA
CGTTCAAATCCGCTCCCGGCGGATTTGTCCTACTCAGGAGAGCGTTCACCGACAAACAACAGATAAAACG
AAAGGCCCAGTCTTCCGACTGAGCCTTTCGTTTTATTTGATGCCT
Features (pLannotate 1.2.2; 12 found; start..end, strand, type, name):
     38..74      -  CDS            lacZα (fragment): LacZα fragment of β-galactosidase; lacZ fragment
     90..180     +  protein_bind   attL1 (fragment): mutant version of attL; recombination site for the Gateway® LR reaction LR Clonase™
    189..1517    +  CDS            KEAP1 (fragment): KEAP1_HUMAN - Also known as INRF2 From Homo sapiens (Human).
   2071..2164    -  protein_bind   attL2 (fragment): mutant version of attL; recombination site for the Gateway® LR reaction LR Clonase™
   2182..2200    -  promoter       T7 promoter: promoter for bacteriophage T7 RNA polymerase
   2390..2413    +  promoter       Pc promoter (fragment): intI1 (promoter lies within the coding sequence); class 1 integron promoter
   2589..2645    +  CDS            GmR (fragment): gentamycin acetyltransferase; aacC1; confers resistance to gentamycin
   2652..3443    +  CDS            SmR: aminoglycoside adenylyltransferase (Murphy, 1985); aadA; confers resistance to spectinomycin and streptomycin
   3536..4124    +  rep_origin     ori: high-copy-number ColE1/pMB1/pBR322/pUC origin of replication
   4307..4399    +  CDS            lacI (fragment): lac repressor; lacI; The lac repressor binds to the lac operator to inhibit transcription in E. coli. This inhibition can be relieved by adding lactose or isopropyl-β-D-thiogalactopyranoside (IPTG).
   4454..4481    -  terminator     rrnB T2 terminator: transcription terminator T2 from the E. coli rrnB gene
   4613..4656    +  terminator     rrnB T1 terminator: Escherichia coli rrnB; transcription terminator T1 from the E. coli rrnB gene
