[The description below was written by a language model from this plasmid's Addgene catalogue record and pLannotate feature annotations shown in this document.]
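Description:
pDONR223_KEAP1_p.G417R is a Gateway entry clone built on the Invitrogen pDONR223 backbone, carrying a mutant allele of the human KEAP1 open reading frame (also known as INrf2 or KLHL19). It is a bacterial propagation and shuttle plasmid rather than an expression vector. A high-copy ColE1/pUC-type origin maintains it in E. coli, and selection is by spectinomycin through the aadA (SmR) aminoglycoside adenylyltransferase gene, which sits downstream of a class 1 integron Pc promoter fragment and a short remnant of a gentamicin resistance gene. rrnB T1 and T2 terminators lie upstream of the cloning region and insulate it from read-through transcription. Small lacZα and lacI fragments are backbone remnants with no functional role.

The KEAP1 insert is flanked by attL1 and attL2 sites, so an LR Clonase reaction can move it directionally into any attR-containing destination vector, which then supplies the promoter and any tags. The record lists no promoter for the insert. The only nearby promoter is a T7 promoter just outside attL2, on the reverse strand. The catalogue records two amino acid changes, G417R (the named variant) and C624S. The clone is described as "closed", meaning a stop codon immediately follows the coding sequence, so C-terminal fusions from a destination vector will not be translated. The automated annotation marks only part of the region between the att sites as KEAP1, although the spacing is consistent with a longer insert. The plasmid belongs to the Target Accelerator Plasmid Collection, which was assembled for high-throughput functional phenotyping of somatic mutations found in lung cancer.
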