Addgene plasmid #82836: pDONR223_KEAP1_p.G417R
Purpose: Gateway Donor vector containing KEAP1, part of the Target Accelerator Plasmid Collection.
Depositing lab: Jesse Boehm & Matthew Meyerson & David Root. Depositing organization: Broad Institute. Publication: High-throughput Phenotyping of Lung Cancer Somatic Mutations. Berger AH, Brooks AN, Wu X, Shrestha Y, Chouinard C, Piccioni F, Bagul M, Kamburov A, Imielinski M, Hogstrom L, Zhu C, Yang X, Pantel S, Sakai R, Watson J, Kaplan N, Campbell JD, Singh S, Root DE, Narayan R, Natoli T, Lahr DL, Tirosh I, Tamayo P, Getz G, Wong B, Doench J, Subramanian A, Golub TR, Meyerson M, Boehm JS. Cancer Cell. 2016 Aug 8;30(2):214-28. doi: 10.1016/j.ccell.2016.06.022. Epub 2016 Jul 28. PubMed 27478040.
Backbone
  Vector backbone: pDONR223
  Backbone manufacturer: Invitrogen
  Vector type: Gateway Entry vector
Growth in bacteria
  Bacterial resistance: Spectinomycin, 50 μg/mL
  Growth temperature: 37°C
  Growth strain: DH5alpha
  Copy number: High Copy
Gene/Insert
  Gene/Insert name: KEAP1
  Species: H. sapiens (human)
  Mutation: G417R; C624S
  GenBank ID: NM_012289
  Entrez Gene: KEAP1 (a.k.a. INrf2, KLHL19)
  Promoter: None
  Cloning method: Gateway Cloning
  Sequencing primers: 5′ M13pUC-fwd; 3′ M13-Rev
Terms and licenses: Academic/Nonprofit Terms; Industry Terms: Not Available to Industry
Depositor comments: CLOSED (stop codon immediately follows insert)
How to cite: pDONR223_KEAP1_p.G417R was a gift from Jesse Boehm & Matthew Meyerson & David Root (Addgene plasmid # 82836 ; http://n2t.net/addgene:82836 ; RRID:Addgene_82836)
