>Addgene plasmid #82836 | pDONR223_KEAP1_p.G417R | depositor partial sequence | sequence record 157562 | Insert sequence
ATGCAGCCAGATCCCAGGCCTAGCGGGGCTGGGGCCTGCTGCCGATTCCTGCCCCTGCAGTCACAGTGCC
CTGAGGGGGCAGGGGACGCGGTGATGTACGCCTCCACTGAGTGCAAGGCGGAGGTGACGCCCTCCCAGCA
TGGCAACCGCACCTTCAGCTACACCCTGGAGGATCATACCAAGCAGGCCTTTGGCATCATGAACGAGCTG
CGGCTCAGCCAGCAGCTGTGTGACGTCACACTGCAGGTCAAGTACCAGGATGCACCGGCCGCCCAGTTCA
TGGCCCACAAGGTGGTGCTGGCCTCATCCAGCCCTGTCTTCAAGGCCATGTTCACCAACGGGCTGCGGGA
GCAGGGCATGGAGGTGGTGTCCATTGAGGGTATCCACCCCAAGGTCATGGAGCGCCTCATTGAATTCGCC
TACACGGCCTCCATCTCCATGGGCGAGAAGTGTGTCCTCCACGTCATGAACGGTGCTGTCATGTACCAGA
TCGACAGCGTTGTCCGTGCCTGCAGTGACTTCCTGGTGCAGCAGCTGGACCCCAGCAATGCCATCGGCAT
CGCCAACTTCGCTGAGCAGATTGGCTGTGTGGAGTTGCACCAGCGTGCCCGGGAGTACATCTACATGCAT
TTTGGGGAGGTGGCCAAGCAAGAGGAGTTCTTCAACCTGTCCCACTGCCAACTGGTGACCCTCATCAGCC
GGGACGACCTGAACGTGCGCTGCGAGTCCGAGGTCTTCCACGCCTGCATCAACTGGGTCAAGTACGACTG
CGAACAGCGACGGTTCTACGTCCAGGCGCTGCTGCGGGCCGTGCGCTGCCACTCGTTGACGCCGAACTTC
CTGCAGATGCAGCTGCAGAAGTGCGAGATCCTGCAGTCCGACTCCCGCTGCAAGGACTACCTGGTCAAGA
TCTTCGAGGAGCTCACCCTGCACAAGCCCACGCAGGTGATGCCCTGCCGGGCGCCCAAGGTGGGCCGCCT
GATCTACACCGCGGGCGGCTACTTCCGACAGTCGCTCAGCTACCTGGAGGCTTACAACCCCAGTGACGGC
ACCTGGCTCCGGTTGGCGGACCTGCAGGTGCCGCGGAGCGGCCTGGCCGGCTGCGTGGTGGGCGGGCTGT
TGTACGCCGTGGGCGGCAGGAACAACTCGCCCGACGGCAACACCGACTCCAGCGCCCTGGACTGTTACAA
CCCCATGACCAATCAGTGGTCGCCCTGCGCCCCCATGAGCGTGCCCCGTAACCGCATCAGGGTGGGGGTC
ATCGATGGCCACATCTATGCCGTCGGCGGCTCCCACGGCTGCATCCACCACAACAGTGTGGAGAGGTATG
AGCCAGAGCGGGATGAGTGGCACTTGGTGGCCCCAATGCTGACACGAAGGATCGGGGTGGGCGTGGCTGT
CCTCAATCGTCTCCTTTATGCCGTGGGGGGCTTTGACGGGACAAACCGCCTTAATTCAGCTGAGTGTTAC
TACCCAGAGAGGAACGAGTGGCGAATGATCACAGCAATGAACACCATCCGAAGCGGGGCAGGCGTCTGCG
TCCTGCACAACTGTATCTATGCTGCTGGGGGCTATGATGGTCAGGACCAGCTGAACAGCGTGGAGCGCTA
CGATGTGGAAACAGAGACGTGGACTTTCGTAGCCCCCATGAAGCACCGGCGAAGTGCCCTGGGGATCACT
GTCCACCAGGGGAGAATCTACGTCCTTGGAGGCTATGATGGTCACACGTTCCTGGACAGTGTGGAGTGTT
ACGACCCAGATACAGACACCTGGAGCGAGGTGACCCGAATGACATCGGGCCGGAGTGGGGTGGGCGTGGC
TGTCACCATGGAGCCCTGCCGGAAGCAGATTGACCAGCAGAACTGTACCAGTTGA
